Addgene plasmid #144530: TFORF3054
Purpose: Lentiviral vector for overexpressing transcription factor ORFs with unique 24-bp barcodes. Barcodes facilitate identification of transcription factors in pooled screens.
Depositing lab: Feng Zhang. Depositing organization: Broad Institute. Publication: A transcription factor atlas of directed differentiation. Joung J, Ma S, Tay T, Geiger-Schuller KR, Kirchgatterer PC, Verdine VK, Guo B, Arias-Garcia MA, Allen WE, Singh A, Kuksenko O, Abudayyeh OO, Gootenberg JS, Fu Z, Macrae RK, Buenrostro JD, Regev A, Zhang F. Cell. 2023 Jan 5;186(1):209-229.e26. doi: 10.1016/j.cell.2022.11.026. PubMed 36608654.
Backbone
  Vector backbone: pLX_TRC317
  Backbone manufacturer: Broad Institute Genetic Perturbation Platform
  Backbone size w/o insert (bp): 8264
  Vector type: Mammalian Expression, Lentiviral
  Selectable markers: Puromycin
Growth in bacteria
  Bacterial resistance: Ampicillin, 100 μg/mL
  Growth temperature: 37°C
  Growth strain: NEB Stable
  Copy number: High Copy
Gene/Insert
  Gene/Insert name: SALL4
  Species: H. sapiens (human)
  Insert size (bp): 3368
  Entrez Gene: SALL4 (a.k.a. DRRS, HSAL4, IVIC, ZNF797)
  Promoter: EF1a
  Tag / fusion protein: V5 (C terminal on insert)
  Cloning method: Gateway Cloning
  Sequencing primers: 5′ GGGTGGAGACTGAAGTTAGGCCAG; 3′ CACATAGCGTAAAAGGAGCAACATAG
Resource information
  A portion of this plasmid was derived from a plasmid made by: Broad Institute Genetic Perturbation Platform
Terms and licenses: Academic/Nonprofit Terms; Industry Terms: Not Available to Industry
Depositor comments: NM_020436.4 Please test multiple small colonies in case of plasmid recombination. To make this collection available in a timely manner, a portion of this collection was not fully sequenced by Addgene. If an Addgene verified full plasmid sequence is not available, please contact us prior to placing an order to request the full sequence.
How to cite: TFORF3054 was a gift from Feng Zhang (Addgene plasmid # 144530 ; http://n2t.net/addgene:144530 ; RRID:Addgene_144530)
