[The description below was written by a language model from this plasmid's Addgene catalogue record and pLannotate feature annotations shown in this document.]
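Description:
TFORF3054 is a lentiviral mammalian expression plasmid built on the pLX_TRC317 backbone and carrying the human SALL4 open reading frame, one member of a barcoded transcription factor ORF collection. It is maintained in E. coli through a high-copy ColE1/pUC-type origin with ampicillin selection (AmpR); an f1 origin and remnants of a lac/lacZα cloning region flanked by T3 and T7 promoters are also annotated in the bacterial portion. The depositor notes that the plasmid can recombine, which is a common concern for constructs carrying repeated LTR sequences.

The viral portion has a third-generation, self-inactivating layout: an RSV promoter drives a truncated HIV-1 5' LTR, followed by the Ψ packaging signal, a gag fragment, the RRE for Rev-dependent nuclear export, a cPPT/CTS, WPRE to enhance transcript expression, and a ΔU3 3' LTR followed by an SV40 poly(A) signal. Within this unit, SV40 promoter sequences precede a puromycin N-acetyltransferase gene, allowing selection of transduced cells. A separate EF-1α promoter drives SALL4, which was inserted by Gateway cloning and sits between attB1 and attB2 remnants. A V5 epitope lies just downstream of attB2, consistent with the C-terminal tag listed for the insert. SALL4 is a zinc-finger transcription factor involved in maintenance and self-renewal of embryonic and hematopoietic stem cells.

According to the record, each vector in the collection carries a unique 24-bp barcode that identifies the transcription factor in pooled overexpression screens. The barcode itself is not annotated in the feature table, so its position cannot be stated. A short U6 promoter fragment is annotated between the V5 tag and WPRE, but the record does not explain its role.
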