Features (pLannotate 1.2.2; 34 found; start..end, strand, type, name):
      5..231     +  promoter       RSV promoter: Rous sarcoma virus enhancer/promoter
    232..412     +  LTR            5' LTR (truncated): truncated 5' long terminal repeat (LTR) from HIV-1
    459..584     +  misc_feature   HIV-1 Ψ: packaging signal of human immunodeficiency virus type 1
    568..931     +  CDS            HIV-1 gag (fragment): gag protein from human immunodeficiency virus 1; gag
   1077..1310    +  misc_feature   RRE: The Rev response element (RRE) of HIV-1 allows for Rev-dependent mRNA export from the nucleus to the cytoplasm.
   1687..1713    +  CDS            Rev (fragment): human immunodeficiency virus 1 (HIV-1) Rev protein; rev; enhances nuclear export of unspliced and incompletely spliced viral mRNAs
   1720..1743    +  promoter       SV40 promoter (fragment): SV40 early promoter
   1744..1815    +  promoter       SV40 promoter (fragment): SV40 enhancer and early promoter
   1839..1974    +  rep_origin     SV40 ori: SV40 origin of replication
   2020..2616    +  CDS            PuroR (fragment): puromycin N-acetyltransferase; pac from Streptomyces; confers resistance to puromycin
   2665..2782    +  misc_feature   cPPT/CTS: central polypurine tract and central termination sequence of HIV-1
   2847..2913    +  CDS            small t antigen (fragment): SV40 (simian virus 40) small t antigen
   2920..4098    +  promoter       EF-1α promoter: strong constitutive promoter for human elongation factor EF-1α
   4119..4136    +  protein_bind   attB1 (fragment): mutant version of attB; core recombination site for the Gateway® BP reaction BP Clonase™
   4145..7303    +  CDS            SALL4: SALL4_HUMAN - Also known as ZNF797. Experimental evidence at protein level: Swiss-Prot protein existence level 1. Transcription factor with a key role in the maintenance and self-renewal of embryonic and hematopoietic stem cells. From Homo sapiens (Human).
   7311..7328    -  protein_bind   attB2 (fragment): mutant version of attB; core recombination site for the Gateway® BP reaction BP Clonase™
   7337..7378    +  CDS            V5 tag: epitope tag from simian virus 5
   7394..7447    +  promoter       U6 promoter (fragment): RNA polymerase III promoter for human U6 snRNA
   7489..8077    +  misc_feature   WPRE: woodchuck hepatitis virus posttranscriptional regulatory element
   8128..8147    +  misc_feature   cPPT/CTS (fragment): central polypurine tract and central termination sequence of HIV-1
   8149..8382    +  LTR            3' LTR (ΔU3): self-inactivating 3' long terminal repeat (LTR) from HIV-1
   8460..8581    +  polyA_signal   SV40 poly(A) signal: SV40 polyadenylation signal
   8621..8756    +  rep_origin     SV40 ori: SV40 origin of replication
   8777..8795    -  promoter       T7 promoter: promoter for bacteriophage T7 RNA polymerase
   8803..8958    +  CDS            lacZα (fragment): LacZα fragment of β-galactosidase; lacZ fragment
   8963..9391    +  rep_origin     f1 ori (sequence partly withheld): f1 bacteriophage origin of replication; arrow indicates direction of (+) strand synthesis
   9444..9548    +  promoter       AmpR promoter: bla
   9549..10409   +  CDS            AmpR: β-lactamase; bla; confers resistance to ampicillin, carbenicillin, and related antibiotics
  10580..11168   +  rep_origin     ori: high-copy-number ColE1/pMB1/pBR322/pUC origin of replication
  11351..11443   +  CDS            lacI (fragment): lac repressor; lacI; The lac repressor binds to the lac operator to inhibit transcription in E. coli. This inhibition can be relieved by adding lactose or isopropyl-β-D-thiogalactopyranoside (IPTG).
  11456..11477   +  protein_bind   CAP binding site: CAP binding activates transcription in the presence of cAMP. E. coli catabolite activator protein
  11492..11522   +  promoter       lac promoter: promoter for the E. coli lac operon
  11526..11548   +  protein_bind   lac operator (fragment): The lac repressor binds to the lac operator to inhibit transcription in E. coli. This inhibition can be relieved by adding lactose or isopropyl-β-D-thiogalactopyranoside (IPTG). lac repressor encoded by lacI
  11591..11609   +  promoter       T3 promoter: promoter for bacteriophage T3 RNA polymerase
>Addgene plasmid #144530 | TFORF3054 | addgene full sequence | sequence record 404230 | Addgene NGS Result
TTAATGTAGTCTTATGCAATACTCTTGTAGTCTTGCAACATGGTAACGATGAGTTAGCAACATGCCTTAC
AAGGAGAGAAAAAGCACCGTGCATGCCGATTGGTGGAAGTAAGGTGGTACGATCGTGCCTTATTAGGAAG
GCAACAGACGGGTCTGACATGGATTGGACGAACCACTGAATTGCCGCATTGCAGAGATATTGTATTTAAG
TGCCTAGCTCGATACATAAACGGGTCTCTCTGGTTAGACCAGATCTGAGCCTGGGAGCTCTCTGGCTAAC
TAGGGAACCCACTGCTTAAGCCTCAATAAAGCTTGCCTTGAGTGCTTCAAGTAGTGTGTGCCCGTCTGTT
GTGTGACTCTGGTAACTAGAGATCCCTCAGACCCTTTTAGTCAGTGTGGAAAATCTCTAGCAGTGGCGCC
CGAACAGGGACTTGAAAGCGAAAGGGAAACCAGAGGAGCTCTCTCGACGCAGGACTCGGCTTGCTGAAGC
GCGCACGGCAAGAGGCGAGGGGCGGCGACTGGTGAGTACGCCAAAAATTTTGACTAGCGGAGGCTAGAAG
GAGAGAGATGGGTGCGAGAGCGTCAGTATTAAGCGGGGGAGAATTAGATCGCGATGGGAAAAAATTCGGT
TAAGGCCAGGGGGAAAGAAAAAATATAAATTAAAACATATAGTATGGGCAAGCAGGGAGCTAGAACGATT
CGCAGTTAATCCTGGCCTGTTAGAAACATCAGAAGGCTGTAGACAAATACTGGGACAGCTACAACCATCC
CTTCAGACAGGATCAGAAGAACTTAGATCATTATATAATACAGTAGCAACCCTCTATTGTGTGCATCAAA
GGATAGAGATAAAAGACACCAAGGAAGCTTTAGACAAGATAGAGGAAGAGCAAAACAAAAGTAAGACCAC
CGCACAGCAAGCGGCCGCTGATCTTCAGACCTGGAGGAGGAGATATGAGGGACAATTGGAGAAGTGAATT
ATATAAATATAAAGTAGTAAAAATTGAACCATTAGGAGTAGCACCCACCAAGGCAAAGAGAAGAGTGGTG
CAGAGAGAAAAAAGAGCAGTGGGAATAGGAGCTTTGTTCCTTGGGTTCTTGGGAGCAGCAGGAAGCACTA
TGGGCGCAGCGTCAATGACGCTGACGGTACAGGCCAGACAATTATTGTCTGGTATAGTGCAGCAGCAGAA
CAATTTGCTGAGGGCTATTGAGGCGCAACAGCATCTGTTGCAACTCACAGTCTGGGGCATCAAGCAGCTC
CAGGCAAGAATCCTGGCTGTGGAAAGATACCTAAAGGATCAACAGCTCCTGGGGATTTGGGGTTGCTCTG
GAAAACTCATTTGCACCACTGCTGTGCCTTGGAATGCTAGTTGGAGTAATAAATCTCTGGAACAGATTTG
GAATCACACGACCTGGATGGAGTGGGACAGAGAAATTAACAATTACACAAGCTTAATACACTCCTTAATT
GAAGAATCGCAAAACCAGCAAGAAAAGAATGAACAAGAATTATTGGAATTAGATAAATGGGCAAGTTTGT
GGAATTGGTTTAACATAACAAATTGGCTGTGGTATATAAAATTATTCATAATGATAGTAGGAGGCTTGGT
AGGTTTAAGAATAGTTTTTGCTGTACTTTCTATAGTGAATAGAGTTAGGCAGGGATATTCACCATTATCG
TTTCAGACCCACCTCCCAACCCCGAGGGGACCCATGCATTGCATCTCAATTAGTCAGCAACCAGGTGTGG
AAAGTCCCCAGGCTCCCCAGCAGGCAGAAGTATGCAAAGCATGCGTCTCAATTAGTCAGCAACCATAGTC
CCGCCCCTAACTCCGCCCATCCCGCCCCTAACTCCGCCCAGTTCCGCCCATTCTCCGCCCCATGGCTGAC
TAATTTTTTTTATTTATGCAGAGGCCGAGGCCGCCTCGGCCTCTGAGCTATTCCAGAAGTAGTGAGGAGG
CTTTTTTGGAGGCCTAGGCTTTTGCAAAAAGCTTTCTAGAGGTACCACCGGAGCTTACCATGACCGAGTA
CAAGCCCACGGTGCGCCTCGCCACCCGCGACGACGTCCCCAGGGCCGTACGCACCCTCGCCGCCGCGTTC
GCCGACTACCCCGCCACGCGCCACACCGTCGATCCGGACCGCCACATCGAGCGGGTCACCGAGCTGCAAG
AACTCTTCCTCACGCGCGTCGGGCTCGACATCGGCAAGGTGTGGGTCGCGGACGACGGCGCCGCCGTGGC
GGTCTGGACCACGCCGGAGAGCGTCGAAGCGGGGGCGGTGTTCGCCGAGATCGGCCCGCGCATGGCCGAG
TTGAGCGGTTCCCGGCTGGCCGCGCAGCAACAGATGGAAGGCCTCCTGGCGCCGCACCGGCCCAAGGAGC
CCGCGTGGTTCCTGGCCACCGTCGGCGTCTCGCCCGACCACCAGGGCAAGGGTCTGGGCAGCGCCGTCGT
GCTCCCCGGAGTGGAGGCGGCCGAGCGCGCCGGGGTGCCCGCCTTCCTGGAGACCTCCGCGCCCCGCAAC
CTCCCCTTCTACGAGCGGCTCGGCTTCACCGTCACCGCCGACGTCGAGGTGCCCGAAGGACCGCGCACCT
GGTGCATGACCCGCAAGCCCGGTGCCAGTTAACGAATTCTAGATCTTGAGACAAATGGCAGTATTCATCC
ACAATTTTAAAAGAAAAGGGGGGATTGGGGGGTACAGTGCAGGGGAAAGAATAGTAGACATAATAGCAAC
AGACATACAAACTAAAGAATTACAAAAACAAATTACAAAAATTCAAAATTTTCGGGTTTATTACAGGGAC
AGCAGAGATCCACTTTGGCGCCGGCTCGAGGCCTGCAGGTGCAAAGATGGATAAAGTTTTAAACAGAGAG
GAATCTTTGCAGCTAATGGACCTTCTAGGTCTTGAAAGGAGTGGGAATTGGCTCCGGTGCCCGTCAGTGG
GCAGAGCGCACATCGCCCACAGTCCCCGAGAAGTTGGGGGGAGGGGTCGGCAATTGAACCGGTGCCTAGA
GAAGGTGGCGCGGGGTAAACTGGGAAAGTGATGTCGTGTACTGGCTCCGCCTTTTTCCCGAGGGTGGGGG
AGAACCGTATATAAGTGCAGTAGTCGCCGTGAACGTTCTTTTTCGCAACGGGTTTGCCGCCAGAACACAG
GTAAGTGCCGTGTGTGGTTCCCGCGGGCCTGGCCTCTTTACGGGTTATGGCCCTTGCGTGCCTTGAATTA
CTTCCACCTGGCTGCAGTACGTGATTCTTGATCCCGAGCTTCGGGTTGGAAGTGGGTGGGAGAGTTCGAG
GCCTTGCGCTTAAGGAGCCCCTTCGCCTCGTGCTTGAGTTGAGGCCTGGCCTGGGCGCTGGGGCCGCCGC
GTGCGAATCTGGTGGCACCTTCGCGCCTGTCTCGCTGCTTTCGATAAGTCTCTAGCCATTTAAAATTTTT
GATGACCTGCTGCGACGCTTTTTTTCTGGCAAGATAGTCTTGTAAATGCGGGCCAAGATCTGCACACTGG
TATTTCGGTTTTTGGGGCCGCGGGCGGCGACGGGGCCCGTGCGTCCCAGCGCACATGTTCGGCGAGGCGG
GGCCTGCGAGCGCGGCCACCGAGAATCGGACGGGGGTAGTCTCAAGCTGGCCGGCCTGCTCTGGTGCCTG
GCCTCGCGCCGCCGTGTATCGCCCCGCCCTGGGCGGCAAGGCTGGCCCGGTCGGCACCAGTTGCGTGAGC
GGAAAGATGGCCGCTTCCCGGCCCTGCTGCAGGGAGCTCAAAATGGAGGACGCGGCGCTCGGGAGAGCGG
GCGGGTGAGTCACCCACACAAAGGAAAAGGGCCTTTCCGTCCTCAGCCGTCGCTTCATGTGACTCCACGG
AGTACCGGGCGCCGTCCAGGCACCTCGATTAGTTCTCGAGCTTTTGGAGTACGTCGTCTTTAGGTTGGGG
GGAGGGGTTTTATGCGATGGAGTTTCCCCACACTGAGTGGGTGGAGACTGAAGTTAGGCCAGCTTGGCAC
TTGATGTAATTCTCCTTGGAATTTGCCCTTTTTGAGTTTGGATCTTGGTTCATTCTCAAGCCTCAGACAG
TGGTTCAAAGTTTTTTTCTTCCATTTCAGGTGTCGTGAGGCTAGCATCGATTGATCAACAAGTTTGTACA
AAAAAGTTGGCACCATGTCGAGGCGCAAGCAGGCGAAACCCCAGCACATCAACTCGGAGGAGGACCAGGG
CGAGCAGCAGCCGCAGCAGCAGACCCCGGAGTTTGCAGATGCGGCCCCAGCGGCGCCCGCGGCGGGGGAG
CTGGGTGCTCCAGTGAACCACCCAGGGAATGACGAGGTGGCGAGTGAGGATGAAGCCACAGTAAAGCGGC
TTCGTCGGGAGGAGACGCACGTCTGTGAGAAATGCTGTGCGGAGTTCTTCAGCATCTCTGAGTTCCTGGA
ACATAAGAAAAATTGCACTAAAAATCCACCTGTCCTCATCATGAATGACAGCGAGGGGCCTGTGCCTTCA
GAAGACTTCTCCGGAGCTGTACTGAGCCACCAGCCCACCAGTCCCGGCAGTAAGGACTGTCACAGGGAGA
ATGGCGGCAGCTCAGAGGACATGAAGGAGAAGCCGGATGCGGAGTCTGTGGTGTACCTAAAGACAGAGAC
AGCCCTGCCACCCACCCCCCAGGACATAAGCTATTTAGCCAAAGGCAAAGTGGCCAACACTAACGTGACC
TTGCAGGCACTACGGGGCACCAAGGTGGCGGTGAATCAGCGGAGCGCGGATGCACTCCCTGCCCCCGTGC
CTGGTGCCAACAGCATCCCGTGGGTCCTCGAGCAGATCTTGTGTCTGCAGCAGCAGCAGCTACAGCAGAT
CCAGCTCACCGAGCAGATCCGCATCCAGGTGAACATGTGGGCCTCCCACGCCCTCCACTCAAGCGGGGCA
GGGGCCGACACTCTGAAGACCTTGGGCAGCCACATGTCTCAGCAGGTTTCTGCAGCTGTGGCTTTGCTCA
GCCAGAAAGCTGGAAGCCAAGGTCTGTCTCTGGATGCCTTGAAACAAGCCAAGCTACCTCACGCCAACAT
CCCTTCTGCCACCAGCTCCCTGTCCCCAGGGCTGGCACCCTTCACTCTGAAGCCGGATGGGACCCGGGTG
CTCCCGAACGTCATGTCCCGCCTCCCGAGCGCTTTGCTTCCTCAGGCCCCGGGCTCGGTGCTCTTCCAGA
GCCCTTTCTCCACTGTGGCACTAGACACATCCAAGAAAGGGAAGGGGAAGCCACCGAACATCTCCGCGGT
GGATGTCAAACCCAAAGACGAGGCGGCCCTCTACAAGCACAAGTGTAAGTACTGTAGCAAGGTTTTTGGG
ACTGATAGCTCCTTGCAGATCCACCTCCGCTCCCACACTGGAGAGAGACCCTTCGTGTGCTCTGTCTGTG
GTCATCGCTTCACCACCAAGGGCAACCTCAAGGTGCACTTTCACCGACATCCCCAGGTGAAGGCAAACCC
CCAGCTGTTTGCCGAGTTCCAGGACAAAGTGGCGGCCGGCAATGGCATCCCCTATGCACTCTCTGTACCT
GACCCCATAGATGAACCGAGTCTTTCTTTAGACAGCAAACCTGTCCTTGTAACCACCTCTGTAGGGCTAC
CTCAGAATCTTTCTTCGGGGACTAATCCCAAGGACCTCACGGGTGGCTCCTTGCCCGGTGACCTGCAGCC
TGGGCCTTCTCCAGAAAGTGAGGGTGGACCCACACTCCCTGGGGTGGGACCAAACTATAATTCCCCAAGG
GCTGGTGGCTTCCAAGGGAGTGGGACCCCTGAGCCAGGGTCAGAGACCCTGAAATTGCAGCAGTTGGTGG
AGAACATTGACAAGGCCACCACTGATCCCAACGAATGTCTCATTTGCCACCGAGTCTTAAGCTGTCAGAG
CTCCCTCAAGATGCATTATCGCACCCACACCGGGGAGAGACCGTTCCAGTGTAAGATCTGTGGCCGAGCC
TTTTCTACCAAAGGTAACCTGAAGACACACCTTGGGGTTCACCGAACCAACACATCCATTAAGACGCAGC
ATTCGTGCCCCATCTGCCAGAAGAAGTTCACTAATGCCGTGATGCTGCAGCAACATATTCGGATGCACAT
GGGCGGTCAGATTCCCAACACGCCCCTGCCAGAGAATCCCTGTGACTTTACGGGTTCTGAGCCAATGACC
GTGGGTGAGAACGGCAGCACCGGCGCTATCTGCCATGATGATGTCATCGAAAGCATCGATGTAGAGGAAG
TCAGCTCCCAGGAGGCTCCCAGCAGCTCCTCCAAGGTCCCCACGCCTCTTCCCAGCATCCACTCGGCATC
ACCCACGCTAGGGTTTGCCATGATGGCTTCCTTAGATGCCCCAGGGAAAGTGGGTCCTGCCCCTTTTAAC
CTGCAGCGCCAGGGCAGCAGAGAAAACGGTTCCGTGGAGAGCGATGGCTTGACCAACGACTCATCCTCGC
TGATGGGAGACCAGGAGTATCAGAGCCGAAGCCCAGATATCCTGGAAACCACATCCTTCCAGGCACTCTC
CCCGGCCAATAGTCAAGCCGAAAGCATCAAGTCAAAGTCTCCCGATGCTGGGAGCAAAGCAGAGAGCTCC
GAGAACAGCCGCACTGAGATGGAAGGTCGGAGCAGTCTCCCTTCCACGTTTATCCGAGCCCCGCCGACCT
ATGTCAAGGTTGAAGTTCCTGGCACATTTGTGGGACCCTCGACATTGTCCCCAGGGATGACCCCTTTGTT
AGCAGCCCAGCCACGCCGACAGGCCAAGCAACATGGCTGCACACGGTGTGGGAAGAACTTCTCCTCTGCT
AGCGCTCTTCAGATCCACGAGCGGACTCACACTGGAGAGAAGCCTTTTGTGTGCAACATTTGTGGGCGAG
CTTTTACCACCAAAGGCAACTTAAAGGTTCACTACATGACACACGGGGCGAACAATAACTCAGCCCGCCG
TGGAAGGAAGTTGGCCATCGAGAACACCATGGCTCTGTTAGGTACGGACGGAAAAAGAGTCTCAGAAATC
TTTCCCAAGGAAATCCTGGCCCCTTCAGTGAATGTGGACCCTGTTGTGTGGAACCAGTACACCAGCATGC
TCAATGGCGGTCTGGCCGTGAAGACCAATGAGATCTCTGTGATCCAGAGTGGGGGGGTTCCTACCCTCCC
GGTTTCCTTGGGGGCCACCTCCGTTGTGAATAACGCCACTGTCTCCAAGATGGATGGCTCCCAGTCGGGT
ATCAGTGCAGATGTGGAAAAACCAAGTGCTACTGACGGCGTTCCCAAACACCAGTTTCCTCACTTCCTGG
AAGAAAACAAGATTGCGGTCAGCTTGCCAACTTTCTTGTACAAAGTGGTTGATATCGGTAAGCCTATCCC
TAACCCTCTCCTCGGTCTCGATTCTACGTAGTAATGAACTAGTCCGTAACTTGAAAGTATTTCGATTTCT
TGGCTTTATATATCTTGTGGAAAGGACGACGGACCGACACGAGCACACATAATACGCGTTAAGTCGACAA
TCAACCTCTGGATTACAAAATTTGTGAAAGATTGACTGGTATTCTTAACTATGTTGCTCCTTTTACGCTA
TGTGGATACGCTGCTTTAATGCCTTTGTATCATGCTATTGCTTCCCGTATGGCTTTCATTTTCTCCTCCT
TGTATAAATCCTGGTTGCTGTCTCTTTATGAGGAGTTGTGGCCCGTTGTCAGGCAACGTGGCGTGGTGTG
CACTGTGTTTGCTGACGCAACCCCCACTGGTTGGGGCATTGCCACCACCTGTCAGCTCCTTTCCGGGACT
TTCGCTTTCCCCCTCCCTATTGCCACGGCGGAACTCATCGCCGCCTGCCTTGCCCGCTGCTGGACAGGGG
CTCGGCTGTTGGGCACTGACAATTCCGTGGTGTTGTCGGGGAAATCATCGTCCTTTCCTTGGCTGCTCGC
CTGTGTTGCCACCTGGATTCTGCGCGGGACGTCCTTCTGCTACGTCCCTTCGGCCCTCAATCCAGCGGAC
CTTCCTTCCCGCGGCCTGCTGCCGGCTCTGCGGCCTCTTCCGCGTCTTCGCCTTCGCCCTCAGACGAGTC
GGATCTCCCTTTGGGCCGCCTCCCCGCGTCGACTTTAAGACCAATGACTTACAAGGCAGCTGTAGATCTT
AGCCACTTTTTAAAAGAAAAGGGGGGACTGGAAGGGCTAATTCACTCCCAACGAAGACAAGATCTGCTTT
TTGCTTGTACTGGGTCTCTCTGGTTAGACCAGATCTGAGCCTGGGAGCTCTCTGGCTAACTAGGGAACCC
ACTGCTTAAGCCTCAATAAAGCTTGCCTTGAGTGCTTCAAGTAGTGTGTGCCCGTCTGTTGTGTGACTCT
GGTAACTAGAGATCCCTCAGACCCTTTTAGTCAGTGTGGAAAATCTCTAGCAGTACGTATAGTAGTTCAT
GTCATCTTATTATTCAGTATTTATAACTTGCAAAGAAATGAATATCAGAGAGTGAGAGGAACTTGTTTAT
TGCAGCTTATAATGGTTACAAATAAAGCAATAGCATCACAAATTTCACAAATAAAGCATTTTTTTCACTG
CATTCTAGTTGTGGTTTGTCCAAACTCATCAATGTATCTTATCATGTCTGGCTCTAGCTATCCCGCCCCT
AACTCCGCCCATCCCGCCCCTAACTCCGCCCAGTTCCGCCCATTCTCCGCCCCATGGCTGACTAATTTTT
TTTATTTATGCAGAGGCCGAGGCCGCCTCGGCCTCTGAGCTATTCCAGAAGTAGTGAGGAGGCTTTTTTG
GAGGCCTAGGGACGTACCCAATTCGCCCTATAGTGAGTCGTATTACGCGCGCTCACTGGCCGTCGTTTTA
CAACGTCGTGACTGGGAAAACCCTGGCGTTACCCAACTTAATCGCCTTGCAGCACATCCCCCTTTCGCCA
GCTGGCGTAATAGCGAAGAGGCCCGCACCGATCGCCCTTCCCAACAGTTGCGCAGCCTGAATGGCGAATG
GG
[124 nt withheld, positions 8963-9086]
C
[91 nt withheld, positions 9088-9178]
A
[49 nt withheld, positions 9180-9228]
CCTTTGACGTTGGAGTCCACGTTCTTT
[37 nt withheld, positions 9256-9292]
ACCCTATCTCGGTCTATTCTTTTGATTTATAAGGGATTTTGCCGATTTCGGCCTATTGGTTAAAAAATGA
GCTGATTTAACAAAAATTTAACGCGAATTTTAACAAAATATTAACGCTTACAATTTAGGTGGCACTTTTC
GGGGAAATGTGCGCGGAACCCCTATTTGTTTATTTTTCTAAATACATTCAAATATGTATCCGCTCATGAG
ACAATAACCCTGATAAATGCTTCAATAATATTGAAAAAGGAAGAGTATGAGTATTCAACATTTCCGTGTC
GCCCTTATTCCCTTTTTTGCGGCATTTTGCCTTCCTGTTTTTGCTCACCCAGAAACGCTGGTGAAAGTAA
AAGATGCTGAAGATCAGTTGGGTGCACGAGTGGGTTACATCGAACTGGATCTCAACAGCGGTAAGATCCT
TGAGAGTTTTCGCCCCGAAGAACGTTTTCCAATGATGAGCACTTTTAAAGTTCTGCTATGTGGCGCGGTA
TTATCCCGTATTGACGCCGGGCAAGAGCAACTCGGTCGCCGCATACACTATTCTCAGAATGACTTGGTTG
AGTACTCACCAGTCACAGAAAAGCATCTTACGGATGGCATGACAGTAAGAGAATTATGCAGTGCTGCCAT
AACCATGAGTGATAACACTGCGGCCAACTTACTTCTGACAACGATCGGAGGACCGAAGGAGCTAACCGCT
TTTTTGCACAACATGGGGGATCATGTAACTCGCCTTGATCGTTGGGAACCGGAGCTGAATGAAGCCATAC
CAAACGACGAGCGTGACACCACGATGCCTGTAGCAATGGCAACAACGTTGCGCAAACTATTAACTGGCGA
ACTACTTACTCTAGCTTCCCGGCAACAATTAATAGACTGGATGGAGGCGGATAAAGTTGCAGGACCACTT
CTGCGCTCGGCCCTTCCGGCTGGCTGGTTTATTGCTGATAAATCTGGAGCCGGTGAGCGTGGGTCTCGCG
GTATCATTGCAGCACTGGGGCCAGATGGTAAGCCCTCCCGTATCGTAGTTATCTACACGACGGGGAGTCA
GGCAACTATGGATGAACGAAATAGACAGATCGCTGAGATAGGTGCCTCACTGATTAAGCATTGGTAACTG
TCAGACCAAGTTTACTCATATATACTTTAGATTGATTTAAAACTTCATTTTTAATTTAAAAGGATCTAGG
TGAAGATCCTTTTTGATAATCTCATGACCAAAATCCCTTAACGTGAGTTTTCGTTCCACTGAGCGTCAGA
CCCCGTAGAAAAGATCAAAGGATCTTCTTGAGATCCTTTTTTTCTGCGCGTAATCTGCTGCTTGCAAACA
AAAAAACCACCGCTACCAGCGGTGGTTTGTTTGCCGGATCAAGAGCTACCAACTCTTTTTCCGAAGGTAA
CTGGCTTCAGCAGAGCGCAGATACCAAATACTGTTCTTCTAGTGTAGCCGTAGTTAGGCCACCACTTCAA
GAACTCTGTAGCACCGCCTACATACCTCGCTCTGCTAATCCTGTTACCAGTGGCTGCTGCCAGTGGCGAT
AAGTCGTGTCTTACCGGGTTGGACTCAAGACGATAGTTACCGGATAAGGCGCAGCGGTCGGGCTGAACGG
GGGGTTCGTGCACACAGCCCAGCTTGGAGCGAACGACCTACACCGAACTGAGATACCTACAGCGTGAGCT
ATGAGAAAGCGCCACGCTTCCCGAAGGGAGAAAGGCGGACAGGTATCCGGTAAGCGGCAGGGTCGGAACA
GGAGAGCGCACGAGGGAGCTTCCAGGGGGAAACGCCTGGTATCTTTATAGTCCTGTCGGGTTTCGCCACC
TCTGACTTGAGCGTCGATTTTTGTGATGCTCGTCAGGGGGGCGGAGCCTATGGAAAAACGCCAGCAACGC
GGCCTTTTTACGGTTCCTGGCCTTTTGCTGGCCTTTTGCTCACATGTTCTTTCCTGCGTTATCCCCTGAT
TCTGTGGATAACCGTATTACCGCCTTTGAGTGAGCTGATACCGCTCGCCGCAGCCGAACGACCGAGCGCA
GCGAGTCAGTGAGCGAGGAAGCGGAAGAGCGCCCAATACGCAAACCGCCTCTCCCCGCGCGTTGGCCGAT
TCATTAATGCAGCTGGCACGACAGGTTTCCCGACTGGAAAGCGGGCAGTGAGCGCAACGCAATTAATGTG
AGTTAGCTCACTCATTAGGCACCCCAGGCTTTACACTTTATGCTTCCGGCTCGTATGTTGTGTGGAATTG
TGAGCGGATAACAATTTCACACAGGAAACAGCTATGACCATGATTACGCCAAGCGCGCAATTAACCCTCA
CTAAAGGGAACAAAAGCTGGAGCTGCAAGC
