>Addgene plasmid #144530 | TFORF3054 | depositor partial sequence | sequence record 285705 | Insert
ATCGATTGATCAACAAGTTTGTACAAAAAAGTTGGCACCATGTCGAGGCGCAAGCAGGCGAAACCCCAGC
ACATCAACTCGGAGGAGGACCAGGGCGAGCAGCAGCCGCAGCAGCAGACCCCGGAGTTTGCAGATGCGGC
CCCAGCGGCGCCCGCGGCGGGGGAGCTGGGTGCTCCAGTGAACCACCCAGGGAATGACGAGGTGGCGAGT
GAGGATGAAGCCACAGTAAAGCGGCTTCGTCGGGAGGAGACGCACGTCTGTGAGAAATGCTGTGCGGAGT
TCTTCAGCATCTCTGAGTTCCTGGAACATAAGAAAAATTGCACTAAAAATCCACCTGTCCTCATCATGAA
TGACAGCGAGGGGCCTGTGCCTTCAGAAGACTTCTCCGGAGCTGTACTGAGCCACCAGCCCACCAGTCCC
GGCAGTAAGGACTGTCACAGGGAGAATGGCGGCAGCTCAGAGGACATGAAGGAGAAGCCGGATGCGGAGT
CTGTGGTGTACCTAAAGACAGAGACAGCCCTGCCACCCACCCCCCAGGACATAAGCTATTTAGCCAAAGG
CAAAGTGGCCAACACTAACGTGACCTTGCAGGCACTACGGGGCACCAAGGTGGCGGTGAATCAGCGGAGC
GCGGATGCACTCCCTGCCCCCGTGCCTGGTGCCAACAGCATCCCGTGGGTCCTCGAGCAGATCTTGTGTC
TGCAGCAGCAGCAGCTACAGCAGATCCAGCTCACCGAGCAGATCCGCATCCAGGTGAACATGTGGGCCTC
CCACGCCCTCCACTCAAGCGGGGCAGGGGCCGACACTCTGAAGACCTTGGGCAGCCACATGTCTCAGCAG
GTTTCTGCAGCTGTGGCTTTGCTCAGCCAGAAAGCTGGAAGCCAAGGTCTGTCTCTGGATGCCTTGAAAC
AAGCCAAGCTACCTCACGCCAACATCCCTTCTGCCACCAGCTCCCTGTCCCCAGGGCTGGCACCCTTCAC
TCTGAAGCCGGATGGGACCCGGGTGCTCCCGAACGTCATGTCCCGCCTCCCGAGCGCTTTGCTTCCTCAG
GCCCCGGGCTCGGTGCTCTTCCAGAGCCCTTTCTCCACTGTGGCACTAGACACATCCAAGAAAGGGAAGG
GGAAGCCACCGAACATCTCCGCGGTGGATGTCAAACCCAAAGACGAGGCGGCCCTCTACAAGCACAAGTG
TAAGTACTGTAGCAAGGTTTTTGGGACTGATAGCTCCTTGCAGATCCACCTCCGCTCCCACACTGGAGAG
AGACCCTTCGTGTGCTCTGTCTGTGGTCATCGCTTCACCACCAAGGGCAACCTCAAGGTGCACTTTCACC
GACATCCCCAGGTGAAGGCAAACCCCCAGCTGTTTGCCGAGTTCCAGGACAAAGTGGCGGCCGGCAATGG
CATCCCCTATGCACTCTCTGTACCTGACCCCATAGATGAACCGAGTCTTTCTTTAGACAGCAAACCTGTC
CTTGTAACCACCTCTGTAGGGCTACCTCAGAATCTTTCTTCGGGGACTAATCCCAAGGACCTCACGGGTG
GCTCCTTGCCCGGTGACCTGCAGCCTGGGCCTTCTCCAGAAAGTGAGGGTGGACCCACACTCCCTGGGGT
GGGACCAAACTATAATTCCCCAAGGGCTGGTGGCTTCCAAGGGAGTGGGACCCCTGAGCCAGGGTCAGAG
ACCCTGAAATTGCAGCAGTTGGTGGAGAACATTGACAAGGCCACCACTGATCCCAACGAATGTCTCATTT
GCCACCGAGTCTTAAGCTGTCAGAGCTCCCTCAAGATGCATTATCGCACCCACACCGGGGAGAGACCGTT
CCAGTGTAAGATCTGTGGCCGAGCCTTTTCTACCAAAGGTAACCTGAAGACACACCTTGGGGTTCACCGA
ACCAACACATCCATTAAGACGCAGCATTCGTGCCCCATCTGCCAGAAGAAGTTCACTAATGCCGTGATGC
TGCAGCAACATATTCGGATGCACATGGGCGGTCAGATTCCCAACACGCCCCTGCCAGAGAATCCCTGTGA
CTTTACGGGTTCTGAGCCAATGACCGTGGGTGAGAACGGCAGCACCGGCGCTATCTGCCATGATGATGTC
ATCGAAAGCATCGATGTAGAGGAAGTCAGCTCCCAGGAGGCTCCCAGCAGCTCCTCCAAGGTCCCCACGC
CTCTTCCCAGCATCCACTCGGCATCACCCACGCTAGGGTTTGCCATGATGGCTTCCTTAGATGCCCCAGG
GAAAGTGGGTCCTGCCCCTTTTAACCTGCAGCGCCAGGGCAGCAGAGAAAACGGTTCCGTGGAGAGCGAT
GGCTTGACCAACGACTCATCCTCGCTGATGGGAGACCAGGAGTATCAGAGCCGAAGCCCAGATATCCTGG
AAACCACATCCTTCCAGGCACTCTCCCCGGCCAATAGTCAAGCCGAAAGCATCAAGTCAAAGTCTCCCGA
TGCTGGGAGCAAAGCAGAGAGCTCCGAGAACAGCCGCACTGAGATGGAAGGTCGGAGCAGTCTCCCTTCC
ACGTTTATCCGAGCCCCGCCGACCTATGTCAAGGTTGAAGTTCCTGGCACATTTGTGGGACCCTCGACAT
TGTCCCCAGGGATGACCCCTTTGTTAGCAGCCCAGCCACGCCGACAGGCCAAGCAACATGGCTGCACACG
GTGTGGGAAGAACTTCTCCTCTGCTAGCGCTCTTCAGATCCACGAGCGGACTCACACTGGAGAGAAGCCT
TTTGTGTGCAACATTTGTGGGCGAGCTTTTACCACCAAAGGCAACTTAAAGGTTCACTACATGACACACG
GGGCGAACAATAACTCAGCCCGCCGTGGAAGGAAGTTGGCCATCGAGAACACCATGGCTCTGTTAGGTAC
GGACGGAAAAAGAGTCTCAGAAATCTTTCCCAAGGAAATCCTGGCCCCTTCAGTGAATGTGGACCCTGTT
GTGTGGAACCAGTACACCAGCATGCTCAATGGCGGTCTGGCCGTGAAGACCAATGAGATCTCTGTGATCC
AGAGTGGGGGGGTTCCTACCCTCCCGGTTTCCTTGGGGGCCACCTCCGTTGTGAATAACGCCACTGTCTC
CAAGATGGATGGCTCCCAGTCGGGTATCAGTGCAGATGTGGAAAAACCAAGTGCTACTGACGGCGTTCCC
AAACACCAGTTTCCTCACTTCCTGGAAGAAAACAAGATTGCGGTCAGCTTGCCAACTTTCTTGTACAAAG
TGGTTGATATCGGTAAGCCTATCCCTAACCCTCTCCTCGGTCTCGATTCTACGTAGTAATGAACTAGTCC
GTAACTTGAAAGTATTTCGATTTCTTGGCTTTATATATCTTGTGGAAAGGACGACGGACCGACACGAGCA
CACATAAT
