>Addgene plasmid #144530 | TFORF3054 | depositor partial sequence | sequence record 285706 | Barcode
CGGACCGACACGAGCACACATAAT
